>Addgene plasmid #215814 | pcDNA3.1-SARS-CoV-2-E | addgene full sequence | sequence record 426319 | Addgene NGS Result
GACGGATCGGGAGATCTCCCGATCCCCTATGGTGCACTCTCAGTACAATCTGCTCTGATGCCGCATAGTT
AAGCCAGTATCTGCTCCCTGCTTGTGTGTTGGAGGTCGCTGAGTAGTGCGCGAGCAAAATTTAAGCTACA
ACAAGGCAAGGCTTGACCGACAATTGCATGAAGAATCTGCTTAGGGTTAGGCGTTTTGCGCTGCTTCGCG
ATGTACGGGCCAGATATACGCGTTGACATTGATTATTGACTAGTTATTAATAGTAATCAATTACGGGGTC
ATTAGTTCATAGCCCATATATGGAGTTCCGCGTTACATAACTTACGGTAAATGGCCCGCCTGGCTGACCG
CCCAACGACCCCCGCCCATTGACGTCAATAATGACGTATGTTCCCATAGTAACGCCAATAGGGACTTTCC
ATTGACGTCAATGGGTGGAGTATTTACGGTAAACTGCCCACTTGGCAGTACATCAAGTGTATCATATGCC
AAGTACGCCCCCTATTGACGTCAATGACGGTAAATGGCCCGCCTGGCATTATGCCCAGTACATGACCTTA
TGGGACTTTCCTACTTGGCAGTACATCTACGTATTAGTCATCGCTATTACCATGGTGATGCGGTTTTGGC
AGTACATCAATGGGCGTGGATAGCGGTTTGACTCACGGGGATTTCCAAGTCTCCACCCCATTGACGTCAA
TGGGAGTTTGTTTTGGCACCAAAATCAACGGGACTTTCCAAAATGTCGTAACAACTCCGCCCCATTGACG
CAAATGGGCGGTAGGCGTGTACGGTGGGAGGTCTATATAAGCAGAGCTCTCTGGCTAACTAGAGAACCCA
CTGCTTACTGGCTTATCGAAATTAATACGACTCACTATAGGGAGACCCAAGCTGGCTAGTTAAGCTTGGT
ACCGAGCTCGGATCCACTAGTCCAGTGTGGTGGAATTCGCCACCATGTATTCTTTTGTGTCCGAGGAAAC
CGGCACACTGATCGTGAATAGCGTGCTGCTCTTCCTGGCCTTCGTGGTGTTCCTGCTGGTGACCCTGGCT
ATCCTGACCGCCCTGAGACTGTGTGCCTACTGCTGCAACATCGTGAACGTGTCTCTGGTTAAGCCTAGCT
TCTACGTGTACAGCAGAGTGAAGAACCTGAACAGCAGCCGGGTCCCCGACCTGCTGGTGTGAGCGGCCGC
TCGAGTCTAGAGGGCCCTTCGAACAAAAACTCATCTCAGAAGAGGATCTGAATATGCATACCGGTCATCA
TCACCATCACCATTGAGTTTAAACCCGCTGATCAGCCTCGACTGTGCCTTCTAGTTGCCAGCCATCTGTT
GTTTGCCCCTCCCCCGTGCCTTCCTTGACCCTGGAAGGTGCCACTCCCACTGTCCTTTCCTAATAAAATG
AGGAAATTGCATCGCATTGTCTGAGTAGGTGTCATTCTATTCTGGGGGGTGGGGTGGGGCAGGACAGCAA
GGGGGAGGATTGGGAAGACAATAGCAGGCATGCTGGGGATGCGGTGGGCTCTATGGCTTCTGAGGCGGAA
AGAACCAGCTGGGGCTCTAGGGGGTATCCCC
[124 nt withheld, positions 1572-1695]
C
[91 nt withheld, positions 1697-1787]
A
[49 nt withheld, positions 1789-1837]
CCTTTGACGTTGGAGTCCACGTTCTTT
[37 nt withheld, positions 1865-1901]
ACCCTATCTCGGTCTATTCTTTTGATTTATAAGAAATTTTGCCGATTTCGGCCTATTGGTTAAAAAATGA
GCTGATTTAACAAAAATTTAACGCGAATTAATTCTGTGGAATGTGTGTCAGTTAGGGTGTGGAAAGTCCC
CAGGCTCCCCAGCAGGCAGAAGTATGCAAAGCATGCATCTCAATTAGTCAGCAACCAGGTGTGGAAAGTC
CCCAGGCTCCCCAGCAGGCAGAAGTATGCAAAGCATGCATCTCAATTAGTCAGCAACCATAGTCCCGCCC
CTAACTCCGCCCATCCCGCCCCTAACTCCGCCCAGTTCCGCCCATTCTCCGCCCCATGGCTGACTAATTT
TTTTTATTTATGCAGAGGCCGAGGCCGCCTCTGCCTCTGAGCTATTCCAGAAGTAGTGAGGAGGCTTTTT
TGGAGGCCTAGGCTTTTGCAAAAAGCTCCCGGGAGCTTGTATATCCATTTTCGGATCTGATCAAGAGACA
GGATGAGGATCGTTTCGCATGATTGAACAAGATGGATTGCACGCAGGTTCTCCGGCCGCTTGGGTGGAGA
GGCTATTCGGCTATGACTGGGCACAACAGACAATCGGCTGCTCTGATGCCGCCGTGTTCCGGCTGTCAGC
GCAGGGGCGCCCGGTTCTTTTTGTCAAGACCGACCTGTCCGGTGCCCTGAATGAACTGCAGGACGAGGCA
GCGCGGCTATCGTGGCTGGCCACGACGGGCGTTCCTTGCGCAGCTGTGCTCGACGTTGTCACTGAAGCGG
GAAGGGACTGGCTGCTATTGGGCGAAGTGCCGGGGCAGGATCTCCTGTCATCTCACCTTGCTCCTGCCGA
GAAAGTATCCATCATGGCTGATGCAATGCGGCGGCTGCATACGCTTGATCCGGCTACCTGCCCATTCGAC
CACCAAGCGAAACATCGCATCGAGCGAGCACGTACTCGGATGGAAGCCGGTCTTGTCGATCAGGATGATC
TGGACGAAGAGCATCAGGGGCTCGCGCCAGCCGAACTGTTCGCCAGGCTCAAGGCGCGCATGCCCGACGG
CGAGGATCTCGTCGTGACCCATGGCGATGCCTGCTTGCCGAATATCATGGTGGAAAATGGCCGCTTTTCT
GGATTCATCGACTGTGGCCGGCTGGGTGTGGCGGACCGCTATCAGGACATAGCGTTGGCTACCCGTGATA
TTGCTGAAGAGCTTGGCGGCGAATGGGCTGACCGCTTCCTCGTGCTTTACGGTATCGCCGCTCCCGATTC
GCAGCGCATCGCCTTCTATCGCCTTCTTGACGAGTTCTTCTGAGCGGGACTCTGGGGTTCGCGAAATGAC
CGACCAAGCGACGCCCAACCTGCCATCACGAGATTTCGATTCCACCGCCGCCTTCTATGAAAGGTTGGGC
TTCGGAATCGTTTTCCGGGACGCCGGCTGGATGATCCTCCAGCGCGGGGATCTCATGCTGGAGTTCTTCG
CCCACCCCAACTTGTTTATTGCAGCTTATAATGGTTACAAATAAAGCAATAGCATCACAAATTTCACAAA
TAAAGCATTTTTTTCACTGCATTCTAGTTGTGGTTTGTCCAAACTCATCAATGTATCTTATCATGTCTGT
ATACCGTCGACCTCTAGCTAGAGCTTGGCGTAATCATGGTCATAGCTGTTTCCTGTGTGAAATTGTTATC
CGCTCACAATTCCACACAACATACGAGCCGGAAGCATAAAGTGTAAAGCCTGGGGTGCCTAATGAGTGAG
CTAACTCACATTAATTGCGTTGCGCTCACTGCCCGCTTTCCAGTCGGGAAACCTGTCGTGCCAGCTGCAT
TAATGAATCGGCCAACGCGCGGGGAGAGGCGGTTTGCGTATTGGGCGCTCTTCCGCTTCCTCGCTCACTG
ACTCGCTGCGCTCGGTCGTTCGGCTGCGGCGAGCGGTATCAGCTCACTCAAAGGCGGTAATACGGTTATC
CACAGAATCAGGGGATAACGCAGGAAAGAACATGTGAGCAAAAGGCCAGCAAAAGGCCAGGAACCGTAAA
AAGGCCGCGTTGCTGGCGTTTTTCCATAGGCTCCGCCCCCCTGACGAGCATCACAAAAATCGACGCTCAA
GTCAGAGGTGGCGAAACCCGACAGGACTATAAAGATACCAGGCGTTTCCCCCTGGAAGCTCCCTCGTGCG
CTCTCCTGTTCCGACCCTGCCGCTTACCGGATACCTGTCCGCCTTTCTCCCTTCGGGAAGCGTGGCGCTT
TCTCATAGCTCACGCTGTAGGTATCTCAGTTCGGTGTAGGTCGTTCGCTCCAAGCTGGGCTGTGTGCACG
AACCCCCCGTTCAGCCCGACCGCTGCGCCTTATCCGGTAACTATCGTCTTGAGTCCAACCCGGTAAGACA
CGACTTATCGCCACTGGCAGCAGCCACTGGTAACAGGATTAGCAGAGCGAGGTATGTAGGCGGTGCTACA
GAGTTCTTGAAGTGGTGGCCTAACTACGGCTACACTAGAAGAACAGTATTTGGTATCTGCGCTCTGCTGA
AGCCAGTTACCTTCGGAAAAAGAGTTGGTAGCTCTTGATCCGGCAAACAAACCACCGCTGGTAGCGGTGG
TTTTTTTGTTTGCAAGCAGCAGATTACGCGCAGAAAAAAAGGATCTCAAGAAGATCCTTTGATCTTTTCT
ACGGGGTCTGACGCTCAGTGGAACGAAAACTCACGTTAAGGGATTTTGGTCATGAGATTATCAAAAAGGA
TCTTCACCTAGATCCTTTTAAATTAAAAATGAAGTTTTAAATCAATCTAAAGTATATATGAGTAAACTTG
GTCTGACAGTTACCAATGCTTAATCAGTGAGGCACCTATCTCAGCGATCTGTCTATTTCGTTCATCCATA
GTTGCCTGACTCCCCGTCGTGTAGATAACTACGATACGGGAGGGCTTACCATCTGGCCCCAGTGCTGCAA
TGATACCGCGAGACCCACGCTCACCGGCTCCAGATTTATCAGCAATAAACCAGCCAGCCGGAAGGGCCGA
GCGCAGAAGTGGTCCTGCAACTTTATCCGCCTCCATCCAGTCTATTAATTGTTGCCGGGAAGCTAGAGTA
AGTAGTTCGCCAGTTAATAGTTTGCGCAACGTTGTTGCCATTGCTACAGGCATCGTGGTGTCACGCTCGT
CGTTTGGTATGGCTTCATTCAGCTCCGGTTCCCAACGATCAAGGCGAGTTACATGATCCCCCATGTTGTG
CAAAAAAGCGGTTAGCTCCTTCGGTCCTCCGATCGTTGTCAGAAGTAAGTTGGCCGCAGTGTTATCACTC
ATGGTTATGGCAGCACTGCATAATTCTCTTACTGTCATGCCATCCGTAAGATGCTTTTCTGTGACTGGTG
AGTACTCAACCAAGTCATTCTGAGAATAGTGTATGCGGCGACCGAGTTGCTCTTGCCCGGCGTCAATACG
GGATAATACCGCGCCACATAGCAGAACTTTAAAAGTGCTCATCATTGGAAAACGTTCTTCGGGGCGAAAA
CTCTCAAGGATCTTACCGCTGTTGAGATCCAGTTCGATGTAACCCACTCGTGCACCCAACTGATCTTCAG
CATCTTTTACTTTCACCAGCGTTTCTGGGTGAGCAAAAACAGGAAGGCAAAATGCCGCAAAAAAGGGAAT
AAGGGCGACACGGAAATGTTGAATACTCATACTCTTCCTTTTTCAATATTATTGAAGCATTTATCAGGGT
TATTGTCTCATGAGCGGATACATATTTGAATGTATTTAGAAAAATAAACAAATAGGGGTTCCGCGCACAT
TTCCCCGAAAAGTGCCACCTGACGTC
Features (pLannotate 1.2.2; 20 found; start..end, strand, type, name):
     28..80      -  misc_feature   bom (fragment): basis of mobility region from pBR322
    235..614     +  enhancer       CMV enhancer: human cytomegalovirus immediate early enhancer
    615..818     +  promoter       CMV promoter: human cytomegalovirus (CMV) immediate early promoter
    814..847     +  LTR            5' LTR (truncated) (fragment): truncated 5' long terminal repeat (LTR) from HIV-1
    863..881     +  promoter       T7 promoter: promoter for bacteriophage T7 RNA polymerase
    955..1179    +  CDS            E: VEMP_SARS2 - Experimental evidence at protein level: Swiss-Prot protein existence level 1. Plays a central role in virus morphogenesis and assembly. Acts as a viroporin and self-assembles in host membranes forming pentameric protein-lipid pores that allow ion transport. Also plays a role in the induction of apoptosis (By similarity). Regulates the localization of S protein at cis-Golgi, the place of virus budding (PubMed:33229438). May act by slowing down the cell secretory pathway (PubMed:33229438). May interfere with tight-junction stability by interacting with host MPP5. This would result i
   1302..1526    +  polyA_signal   bGH poly(A) signal: bovine growth hormone polyadenylation signal
   1530..1551    +  promoter       SV40 promoter (fragment): SV40 enhancer and early promoter
   1572..1930    +  rep_origin     f1 ori (sequence partly withheld): f1 bacteriophage origin of replication; arrow indicates direction of (+) strand synthesis
   2014..2343    +  promoter       SV40 promoter: SV40 enhancer and early promoter
   2410..3201    +  CDS            neo: KKA2_KLEPN - Also known as kan, nptII. Experimental evidence at protein level: Swiss-Prot protein existence level 1. Resistance to kanamycin, neomycin, paromomycin, ribostamycin, butirosin and gentamicin B. From Klebsiella pneumoniae.
   3227..3385    +  CDS            ble (fragment): BLE_KLEPN - Experimental evidence at protein level: Swiss-Prot protein existence level 1. Binding protein with a strong affinity to the bleomycin family of antibiotics. Binds to CL990; an antimitotic-antibiotic compound. From Klebsiella pneumoniae.
   3380..3501    +  polyA_signal   SV40 poly(A) signal: SV40 polyadenylation signal
   3574..3590    -  protein_bind   lac operator: The lac repressor binds to the lac operator to inhibit transcription in E. coli. This inhibition can be relieved by adding lactose or isopropyl-β-D-thiogalactopyranoside (IPTG). lac repressor encoded by lacI
   3598..3628    -  promoter       lac promoter: promoter for the E. coli lac operon
   3643..3664    -  protein_bind   CAP binding site: CAP binding activates transcription in the presence of cAMP. E. coli catabolite activator protein
   3677..3769    -  CDS            lacI (fragment): lac repressor; lacI; The lac repressor binds to the lac operator to inhibit transcription in E. coli. This inhibition can be relieved by adding lactose or isopropyl-β-D-thiogalactopyranoside (IPTG).
   3952..4540    -  rep_origin     ori: high-copy-number ColE1/pMB1/pBR322/pUC origin of replication
   4711..5571    -  CDS            AmpR: β-lactamase; bla; confers resistance to ampicillin, carbenicillin, and related antibiotics
   5572..5676    -  promoter       AmpR promoter: bla
