[The description below was written by a language model from this plasmid's Addgene catalogue record and pLannotate feature annotations shown in this document.]
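Description:
pcDNA3.1-SARS-CoV-2-E is a mammalian expression plasmid built on the pcDNA3.1 backbone that drives production of the SARS-CoV-2 envelope (E) protein in transfected cells. It is propagated in E. coli as a high-copy plasmid through a ColE1/pUC-type origin and selected with ampicillin via the β-lactamase gene and its native promoter. An f1 phage origin is also present, a standard backbone feature that permits single-stranded DNA rescue. For selecting stably transfected mammalian cells, an SV40 enhancer/early promoter drives the neomycin phosphotransferase gene, terminated by an SV40 polyadenylation signal, conferring G418 resistance.

The payload is a short open reading frame of roughly 225 to 228 bp matching the E protein. This small membrane protein acts as a viroporin, takes part in virion morphogenesis and assembly, and influences spike localization at the budding site. The coding sequence sits downstream of the human cytomegalovirus immediate-early enhancer and promoter and upstream of the bovine growth hormone polyadenylation signal, giving strong constitutive expression. A T7 promoter between the CMV promoter and the insert allows in vitro transcription or serves as a sequencing primer site. No epitope tag or reporter is annotated, so the protein appears to be untagged.

The automated annotation also reports small fragments (a truncated HIV-1 LTR, ble, lacI, bom and lac promoter/operator elements) that are most likely backbone remnants or short similarity matches rather than functional parts. The sequenced record is 5,707 nt, slightly longer than the catalogued 5,642 bp. The record gives the purpose only as E expression in mammalian cells, in connection with work on SARS-CoV-2 spike proteins in cell entry.
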