Addgene plasmid #215814: pcDNA3.1-SARS-CoV-2-E
Purpose: Expresses SARS-CoV-2 Envelope protein in mammalian cells
Depositing lab: Thomas Gallagher. Depositing organization: Loyola University Chicago Health Sciences Campus. Publication: Dynamics of SARS-CoV-2 Spike Proteins in Cell Entry: Control Elements in the Amino-Terminal Domains. Qing E, Kicmal T, Kumar B, Hawkins GM, Timm E, Perlman S, Gallagher T. mBio. 2021 Aug 31;12(4):e0159021. doi: 10.1128/mBio.01590-21. Epub 2021 Aug 3. PubMed 34340537.
Backbone
  Vector backbone: pcDNA3.1
  Backbone size w/o insert (bp): 5414
  Total vector size (bp): 5642
  Vector type: Mammalian Expression
  Selectable markers: Neomycin (select with G418)
Growth in bacteria
  Bacterial resistance: Ampicillin, 100 μg/mL
  Growth temperature: 37°C
  Growth strain: DH5alpha
  Copy number: High Copy
Gene/Insert
  Gene/Insert name: SARS-CoV-2 Envelope
  Insert size (bp): 228
  Entrez Gene: E (a.k.a. GU280_gp04)
Terms and licenses: Academic/Nonprofit Terms; Industry Terms: Not Available to Industry
How to cite: pcDNA3.1-SARS-CoV-2-E was a gift from Thomas Gallagher (Addgene plasmid # 215814 ; http://n2t.net/addgene:215814 ; RRID:Addgene_215814)
